Addgene plasmid #80754: pE-SUMO CRYGC
Purpose: Expression of human gamma C-crystallin in E. coli
Depositing lab: Larry David. Depositing organization: Oregon Health & Science University. Publication: Measurement of absolute abundance of crystallins in human and αA N101D transgenic mouse lenses using (15)N-labeled crystallin standards. Halverson-Kolkind KA, Caputo N, Lampi KJ, Srivastava O, David LL. Exp Eye Res. 2024 Nov;248:110115. doi: 10.1016/j.exer.2024.110115. Epub 2024 Oct 3. PubMed 39368693.
Backbone
  Vector backbone: pE-SUMO
  Backbone manufacturer: LifeSensors
  Backbone size w/o insert (bp): 5761
  Vector type: Bacterial Expression
Growth in bacteria
  Bacterial resistance: Ampicillin, 100 μg/mL
  Growth temperature: 37°C
  Growth strain: DH5alpha
  Copy number: Unknown
Gene/Insert
  Gene/Insert name: CRYGC
  Species: H. sapiens (human)
  Insert size (bp): 519
  GenBank ID: BC074954.2
  Entrez Gene: CRYGC (a.k.a. CCL, CRYG3, CTRCT2)
  Promoter: T7
  Tag / fusion protein: 6xHIS (N terminal on insert); Smt3 SUMO (N terminal on insert)
  Cloning method: Restriction Enzyme; 5′ cloning site BsaI (destroyed during cloning); 3′ cloning site XbaI (destroyed during cloning)
  Sequencing primers: 5′ T7; 3′ T7 terminator
Resource information
  A portion of this plasmid was derived from a plasmid made by: DNASU HsCD00514881
Terms and licenses: Academic/Nonprofit Terms; Industry Terms: Not Available to Industry
Depositor comments: Expresses well as a N-terminal SUMO tagged protein with a 6XHis tag on the N-terminus for purification. The N-terminal Met was removed from the gamma C sequence so it matched the sequence of the mature protein. However, the SUMO tag is resistant to ulp1 SUMO protease cleavage.
How to cite: pE-SUMO CRYGC was a gift from Larry David (Addgene plasmid # 80754 ; http://n2t.net/addgene:80754 ; RRID:Addgene_80754)
