[The description below was written by a language model from this plasmid's Addgene catalogue record and pLannotate feature annotations shown in this document.]
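Description:
pE-SUMO CRYGC is a bacterial expression plasmid for producing human gamma C-crystallin (CRYGC), a structural protein of the eye lens, in E. coli. It is built on the commercial pE-SUMO backbone, a pET-style vector. The full sequence is about 6.3 kb. It is maintained through a ColE1/pBR322-type origin accompanied by the bom region and the rop gene, which tends to hold copy number down (the record lists copy number as unknown). Selection is by ampicillin through the β-lactamase gene. An f1 phage origin is also present, and short tetracycline-resistance fragments are non-functional remnants of the pBR322 lineage.

Expression is driven by a T7 promoter followed by a lac operator and the T7 gene 10 ribosome binding site. A lacI gene on the plasmid supplies the repressor, so transcription requires a host providing T7 RNA polymerase and is induced with IPTG. A T7 terminator ends the transcript. The open reading frame encodes an N-terminal 6xHis tag according to the catalogue entry (it is not separately annotated in the feature table), followed by yeast Smt3 SUMO fused directly to the 519 bp CRYGC coding sequence. The crystallin's initiator methionine was removed so that SUMO protease cleavage would release the mature protein sequence. The depositor notes that the fusion expresses well but that the SUMO tag resists Ulp1 cleavage in this construct. The His-tag and T7 gene 10-derived fragments annotated downstream of the insert appear to be backbone remnants rather than part of the product. The associated publication indicates use in generating 15N-labelled crystallin standards for measuring absolute crystallin abundance in lenses.
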