Features (pLannotate 1.2.2; 20 found; start..end, strand, type, name):
     21..39      +  promoter       T7 promoter: promoter for bacteriophage T7 RNA polymerase
     40..64      +  protein_bind   lac operator: The lac repressor binds to the lac operator to inhibit transcription in E. coli. This inhibition can be relieved by adding lactose or isopropyl-β-D-thiogalactopyranoside (IPTG). lac repressor encoded by lacI
     79..101     +  RBS            RBS: efficient ribosome binding site from bacteriophage T7 gene 10 (Olins and Rangwala, 1989)
    144..431     +  CDS            SUMO: cleavable ubiquitin-like protein tag; S. cerevisiae SMT3 (truncated and modified); modified to prevent cleavage by eukaryotic SUMO proteases
    432..950     +  CDS            CRYGC: CRGC_HUMAN - Also known as CRYG3. Experimental evidence at protein level: Swiss-Prot protein existence level 1. Crystallins are the dominant structural components of the vertebrate eye lens. From Homo sapiens (Human).
   1006..1023    +  CDS            9xHis (fragment): 9xHis affinity tag
   1033..1082    +  CDS            SET1 (fragment): solubility-enhancement tag derived from T7 phage gene 10B
   1090..1137    +  terminator     T7 terminator: transcription terminator for bacteriophage T7 RNA polymerase
   1174..1629    +  rep_origin     f1 ori (sequence partly withheld): f1 bacteriophage origin of replication; arrow indicates direction of (+) strand synthesis
   1656..1760    +  promoter       AmpR promoter: bla
   1761..2621    +  CDS            AmpR: β-lactamase; bla; confers resistance to ampicillin, carbenicillin, and related antibiotics
   2792..3380    +  rep_origin     ori: high-copy-number ColE1/pMB1/pBR322/pUC origin of replication
   3566..3708    -  misc_feature   bom: basis of mobility region from pBR322
   3810..4001    -  CDS            rop: Rop protein, which maintains plasmids at low copy number; rop
   4018..4398    +  CDS            YPB1_ECOLX: Protein predicted: Swiss-Prot protein existence level 4. From Escherichia coli.
   4470..4761    -  CDS            TcR (fragment): tetracycline efflux protein; tet; confers resistance to tetracycline
   4776..4797    -  protein_bind   CAP binding site: CAP binding activates transcription in the presence of cAMP. E. coli catabolite activator protein
   4810..5892    -  CDS            lacI: lac repressor; lacI; The lac repressor binds to the lac operator to inhibit transcription in E. coli. This inhibition can be relieved by adding lactose or isopropyl-β-D-thiogalactopyranoside (IPTG).
   5893..5970    -  promoter       lacI promoter: lacI
   5978..6257    -  CDS            TcR (fragment): tetracycline efflux protein; tet; confers resistance to tetracycline
>Addgene plasmid #80754 | pE-SUMO CRYGC | depositor full sequence | sequence record 153567 | Full plasmid sequence
AGATCTCGATCCCGCGAAATTAATACGACTCACTATAGGGGAATTGTGAGCGGATAACAATTCCCCTCTA
GAAATAATTTTGTTTAACTTTAAGAAGGAGATATACCATGGGTCATCACCATCATCATCACGGGTCCCTG
CAGGACTCAGAAGTCAATCAAGAAGCTAAGCCAGAGGTCAAGCCAGAAGTCAAGCCTGAGACTCACATCA
ATTTAAAGGTGTCCGATGGATCTTCAGAGATCTTCTTCAAGATCAAAAAGACCACTCCTTTAAGAAGGCT
GATGGAAGCGTTCGCTAAAAGACAGGGTAAGGAAATGGACTCCTTAAGATTCTTGTACGACGGTATTAGA
ATTCAAGCTGATCAGGCCCCTGAAGATTTGGACATGGAGGATAACGATATTATTGAGGCTCACCGCGAAC
AGATTGGAGGTGGGAAGATCACCTTCTATGAGGACAGGGCCTTCCAGGGCCGCAGCTACGAAACCACCAC
TGACTGCCCCAACCTGCAGCCGTATTTCAGCCGCTGCAACTCCATCCGGGTGGAGAGCGGCTGCTGGATG
CTCTATGAGCGTCCCAACTACCAAGGTCAACAATACTTGCTGCGGCGAGGGGAGTACCCCGACTACCAGC
AATGGATGGGCCTCAGCGACTCCATCCGCTCCTGTTGTCTCATCCCCCAAACAGTCTCCCACAGGCTGCG
GCTGTACGAGAGGGAAGACCACAAAGGCCTCATGATGGAGCTGAGTGAAGACTGCCCCAGCATCCAGGAC
CGCTTCCACCTCAGCGAGATCCGTTCCCTCCACGTGCTGGAGGGCTGCTGGGTCCTCTACGAGCTGCCCA
ACTACCGGGGGCGGCAATACCTGCTGAGGCCCCAAGAGTACAGGCGGTGCCAGGACTGGGGGGCCATGGA
TGCTAAGGCAGGCTCTTTGCGGAGAGTGGTGGATTTGTATTAATCTAGAGGATCCGAATTCGAGCTCCGT
CGACAAGCTTGCGGCCGCACTCGAGCACCACCACCACCACCACTGAGATCCGGCTGCTAACAAAGCCCGA
AAGGAAGCTGAGTTGGCTGCTGCCACCGCTGAGCAATAACTAGCATAACCCCTTGGGGCCTCTAAACGGG
TCTTGAGGGGTTTTTTGCTGAAAGGAGGAACTATATCCGGATTGGCGAATGGG
[124 nt withheld, positions 1174-1297]
C
[91 nt withheld, positions 1299-1389]
A
[49 nt withheld, positions 1391-1439]
CCTTTGACGTTGGAGTCCACGTTCTTT
[37 nt withheld, positions 1467-1503]
ACCCTATCTCGGTCTATTCTTTTGATTTATAAGGGATTTTGCCGATTTCGGCCTATTGGTTAAAAAATGA
GCTGATTTAACAAAAATTTAACGCGAATTTTAACAAAATATTAACGTTTACAATTTCAGGTGGCACTTTT
CGGGGAAATGTGCGCGGAACCCCTATTTGTTTATTTTTCTAAATACATTCAAATATGTATCCGCTCATGA
GACAATAACCCTGATAAATGCTTCAATAATATTGAAAAAGGAAGAGTATGAGTATTCAACATTTCCGTGT
CGCCCTTATTCCCTTTTTTGCGGCATTTTGCCTTCCTGTTTTTGCTCACCCAGAAACGCTGGTGAAAGTA
AAAGATGCTGAAGATCAGTTGGGTGCACGAGTGGGTTACATCGAACTGGATCTCAACAGCGGTAAGATCC
TTGAGAGTTTTCGCCCCGAAGAACGTTTTCCAATGATGAGCACTTTTAAAGTTCTGCTATGTGGCGCGGT
ATTATCCCGTATTGACGCCGGGCAAGAGCAACTCGGTCGCCGCATACACTATTCTCAGAATGACTTGGTT
GAGTACTCACCAGTCACAGAAAAGCATCTTACGGATGGCATGACAGTAAGAGAATTATGCAGTGCTGCCA
TAACCATGAGTGATAACACTGCGGCCAACTTACTTCTGACAACGATCGGAGGACCGAAGGAGCTAACCGC
TTTTTTGCACAACATGGGGGATCATGTAACTCGCCTTGATCGTTGGGAACCGGAGCTGAATGAAGCCATA
CCAAACGACGAGCGTGACACCACGATGCCTGCAGCAATGGCAACAACGTTGCGCAAACTATTAACTGGCG
AACTACTTACTCTAGCTTCCCGGCAACAATTAATAGACTGGATGGAGGCGGATAAAGTTGCAGGACCACT
TCTGCGCTCGGCCCTTCCGGCTGGCTGGTTTATTGCTGATAAATCTGGAGCCGGTGAGCGTGGTTCTCGC
GGTATCATTGCAGCACTGGGGCCAGATGGTAAGCCCTCCCGTATCGTAGTTATCTACACGACGGGGAGTC
AGGCAACTATGGATGAACGAAATAGACAGATCGCTGAGATAGGTGCCTCACTGATTAAGCATTGGTAACT
GTCAGACCAAGTTTACTCATATATACTTTAGATTGATTTAAAACTTCATTTTTAATTTAAAAGGATCTAG
GTGAAGATCCTTTTTGATAATCTCATGACCAAAATCCCTTAACGTGAGTTTTCGTTCCACTGAGCGTCAG
ACCCCGTAGAAAAGATCAAAGGATCTTCTTGAGATCCTTTTTTTCTGCGCGTAATCTGCTGCTTGCAAAC
AAAAAAACCACCGCTACCAGCGGTGGTTTGTTTGCCGGATCAAGAGCTACCAACTCTTTTTCCGAAGGTA
ACTGGCTTCAGCAGAGCGCAGATACCAAATACTGTCCTTCTAGTGTAGCCGTAGTTAGGCCACCACTTCA
AGAACTCTGTAGCACCGCCTACATACCTCGCTCTGCTAATCCTGTTACCAGTGGCTGCTGCCAGTGGCGA
TAAGTCGTGTCTTACCGGGTTGGACTCAAGACGATAGTTACCGGATAAGGCGCAGCGGTCGGGCTGAACG
GGGGGTTCGTGCACACAGCCCAGCTTGGAGCGAACGACCTACACCGAACTGAGATACCTACAGCGTGAGC
TATGAGAAAGCGCCACGCTTCCCGAAGGGAGAAAGGCGGACAGGTATCCGGTAAGCGGCAGGGTCGGAAC
AGGAGAGCGCACGAGGGAGCTTCCAGGGGGAAACGCCTGGTATCTTTATAGTCCTGTCGGGTTTCGCCAC
CTCTGACTTGAGCGTCGATTTTTGTGATGCTCGTCAGGGGGGCGGAGCCTATGGAAAAACGCCAGCAACG
CGGCCTTTTTACGGTTCCTGGCCTTTTGCTGGCCTTTTGCTCACATGTTCTTTCCTGCGTTATCCCCTGA
TTCTGTGGATAACCGTATTACCGCCTTTGAGTGAGCTGATACCGCTCGCCGCAGCCGAACGACCGAGCGC
AGCGAGTCAGTGAGCGAGGAAGCGGAAGAGCGCCTGATGCGGTATTTTCTCCTTACGCATCTGTGCGGTA
TTTCACACCGCATATATGGTGCACTCTCAGTACAATCTGCTCTGATGCCGCATAGTTAAGCCAGTATACA
CTCCGCTATCGCTACGTGACTGGGTCATGGCTGCGCCCCGACACCCGCCAACACCCGCTGACGCGCCCTG
ACGGGCTTGTCTGCTCCCGGCATCCGCTTACAGACAAGCTGTGACCGTCTCCGGGAGCTGCATGTGTCAG
AGGTTTTCACCGTCATCACCGAAACGCGCGAGGCAGCTGCGGTAAAGCTCATCAGCGTGGTCGTGAAGCG
ATTCACAGATGTCTGCCTGTTCATCCGCGTCCAGCTCGTTGAGTTTCTCCAGAAGCGTTAATGTCTGGCT
TCTGATAAAGCGGGCCATGTTAAGGGCGGTTTTTTCCTGTTTGGTCACTGATGCCTCCGTGTAAGGGGGA
TTTCTGTTCATGGGGGTAATGATACCGATGAAACGAGAGAGGATGCTCACGATACGGGTTACTGATGATG
AACATGCCCGGTTACTGGAACGTTGTGAGGGTAAACAACTGGCGGTATGGATGCGGCGGGACCAGAGAAA
AATCACTCAGGGTCAATGCCAGCGCTTCGTTAATACAGATGTAGGTGTTCCACAGGGTAGCCAGCAGCAT
CCTGCGATGCAGATCCGGAACATAATGGTGCAGGGCGCTGACTTCCGCGTTTCCAGACTTTACGAAACAC
GGAAACCGAAGACCATTCATGTTGTTGCTCAGGTCGCAGACGTTTTGCAGCAGCAGTCGCTTCACGTTCG
CTCGCGTATCGGTGATTCATTCTGCTAACCAGTAAGGCAACCCCGCCAGCCTAGCCGGGTCCTCAACGAC
AGGAGCACGATCATGCGCACCCGTGGGGCCGCCATGCCGGCGATAATGGCCTGCTTCTCGCCGAAACGTT
TGGTGGCGGGACCAGTGACGAAGGCTTGAGCGAGGGCGTGCAAGATTCCGAATACCGCAAGCGACAGGCC
GATCATCGTCGCGCTCCAGCGAAAGCGGTCCTCGCCGAAAATGACCCAGAGCGCTGCCGGCACCTGTCCT
ACGAGTTGCATGATAAAGAAGACAGTCATAAGTGCGGCGACGATAGTCATGCCCCGCGCCCACCGGAAGG
AGCTGACTGGGTTGAAGGCTCTCAAGGGCATCGGTCGAGATCCCGGTGCCTAATGAGTGAGCTAACTTAC
ATTAATTGCGTTGCGCTCACTGCCCGCTTTCCAGTCGGGAAACCTGTCGTGCCAGCTGCATTAATGAATC
GGCCAACGCGCGGGGAGAGGCGGTTTGCGTATTGGGCGCCAGGGTGGTTTTTCTTTTCACCAGTGAGACG
GGCAACAGCTGATTGCCCTTCACCGCCTGGCCCTGAGAGAGTTGCAGCAAGCGGTCCACGCTGGTTTGCC
CCAGCAGGCGAAAATCCTGTTTGATGGTGGTTAACGGCGGGATATAACATGAGCTGTCTTCGGTATCGTC
GTATCCCACTACCGAGATATCCGCACCAACGCGCAGCCCGGACTCGGTAATGGCGCGCATTGCGCCCAGC
GCCATCTGATCGTTGGCAACCAGCATCGCAGTGGGAACGATGCCCTCATTCAGCATTTGCATGGTTTGTT
GAAAACCGGACATGGCACTCCAGTCGCCTTCCCGTTCCGCTATCGGCTGAATTTGATTGCGAGTGAGATA
TTTATGCCAGCCAGCCAGACGCAGACGCGCCGAGACAGAACTTAATGGGCCCGCTAACAGCGCGATTTGC
TGGTGACCCAATGCGACCAGATGCTCCACGCCCAGTCGCGTACCGTCTTCATGGGAGAAAATAATACTGT
TGATGGGTGTCTGGTCAGAGACATCAAGAAATAACGCCGGAACATTAGTGCAGGCAGCTTCCACAGCAAT
GGCATCCTGGTCATCCAGCGGATAGTTAATGATCAGCCCACTGACGCGTTGCGCGAGAAGATTGTGCACC
GCCGCTTTACAGGCTTCGACGCCGCTTCGTTCTACCATCGACACCACCACGCTGGCACCCAGTTGATCGG
CGCGAGATTTAATCGCCGCGACAATTTGCGACGGCGCGTGCAGGGCCAGACTGGAGGTGGCAACGCCAAT
CAGCAACGACTGTTTGCCCGCCAGTTGTTGTGCCACGCGGTTGGGAATGTAATTCAGCTCCGCCATCGCC
GCTTCCACTTTTTCCCGCGTTTTCGCAGAAACGTGGCTGGCCTGGTTCACCACGCGGGAAACGGTCTGAT
AAGAGACACCGGCATACTCTGCGACATCGTATAACGTTACTGGTTTCACATTCACCACCCTGAATTGACT
CTCTTCCGGGCGCTATCATGCCATACCGCGAAAGGTTTTGCGCCATTCGATGGTGTCCGGGATCTCGACG
CTCTCCCTTATGCGACTCCTGCATTAGGAAGCAGCCCAGTAGTAGGTTGAGGCCGTTGAGCACCGCCGCC
GCAAGGAATGGTGCATGCAAGGAGATGGCGCCCAACAGTCCCCCGGCCACGGGGCCTGCCACCATACCCA
CGCCGAAACAAGCGCTCATGAGCCCGAAGTGGCGAGCCCGATCTTCCCCATCGGTGATGTCGGCGATATA
GGCGCCAGCAACCGCACCTGTGGCGCCGGTGATGCCGGCCACGATGCGTCCGGCGTAGAGGATCG
