>Addgene plasmid #80754 | pE-SUMO CRYGC | addgene partial sequence | sequence record 153562 | T7 5'-TAATACGACTCACTATAGGG-3'
TTCCCCTCTAGAAATAATTTTGTTTAACTTTAAGAAGGAGATATACCATGGGTCATCACCATCATCATCA
CGGGTCCCTGCAGGACTCAGAAGTCAATCAAGAAGCTAAGCCAGAGGTCAAGCCAGAAGTCAAGCCTGAG
ACTCACATCAATTTAAAGGTGTCCGATGGATCTTCAGAGATCTTCTTCAAGATCAAAAAGACCACTCCTT
TAAGAAGGCTGATGGAAGCGTTCGCTAAAAGACAGGGTAAGGAAATGGACTCCTTAAGATTCTTGTACGA
CGGTATTAGAATTCAAGCTGATCAGGCCCCTGAAGATTTGGACATGGAGGATAACGATATTATTGAGGCT
CACCGCGAACAGATTGGAGGTGGGAAGATCACCTTCTATGAGGACAGGGCCTTCCAGGGCCGCAGCTACG
AAACCACCACTGACTGCCCCAACCTGCAGCCGTATTTCAGCCGCTGCAACTCCATCCGGGTGGAGAGCGG
CTGCTGGATGCTCTATGAGCGTCCCAACTACCAAGGTCAACAATACTTGCTGCGGCGAGGGGAGTACCCC
GACTACCAGCAATGGATGGGCCTCAGCGACTCCATCCGCTCCTGTTGTCTCATCCCCCAAACAGTCTCCC
ACAGGCTGCGGCTGTACGAGAGGGAAGACCACAAAGGCCTCATGATGGAGCTGAGTGAAGACTGCCCCAG
CATCCAGGACCGCTTCCACCTCAGCGAGATCCGTTCCCTCCACGTGCTGGAGGGCTGCTGGGTCCTCTAC
GAGCTGCCCAACTACCGGGGGCGGCAATACCTGCTGAGGCCCCAAGAGTACAGGCGGTGCCAGGACTGGG
GGGCCATGGATGCTAAGGCAGGCTCTTTGCGGAGAGTGGTGGATTTGTATTAATCTAGAGGATCCGAATT
CGAGCTCCGTCGACAAG
