>Addgene plasmid #80754 | pE-SUMO CRYGC | addgene partial sequence | sequence record 153563 | T7term 5'-GCTAGTTATTGCTCAGCGG-3'
TTCCTTTCGGGCTTTGTTAGCAGCCGGATCTCAGTGGTGGTGGTGGTGGTGCTCGAGTGCGGCCGCAAGC
TTGTCGACGGAGCTCGAATTCGGATCCTCTAGATTAATACAAATCCACCACTCTCCGCAAAGAGCCTGCC
TTAGCATCCATGGCCCCCCAGTCCTGGCACCGCCTGTACTCTTGGGGCCTCAGCAGGTATTGCCGCCCCC
GGTAGTTGGGCAGCTCGTAGAGGACCCAGCAGCCCTCCAGCACGTGGAGGGAACGGATCTCGCTGAGGTG
GAAGCGGTCCTGGATGCTGGGGCAGTCTTCACTCAGCTCCATCATGAGGCCTTTGTGGTCTTCCCTCTCG
TACAGCCGCAGCCTGTGGGAGACTGTTTGGGGGATGAGACAACAGGAGCGGATGGAGTCGCTGAGGCCCA
TCCATTGCTGGTAGTCGGGGTACTCCCCTCGCCGCAGCAAGTATTGTTGACCTTGGTAGTTGGGACGCTC
ATAGAGCATCCAGCAGCCGCTCTCCACCCGGATGGAGTTGCAGCGGCTGAAATACGGCTGCAGGTTGGGG
CAGTCAGTGGTGGTTTCGTAGCTGCGGCCCTGGAAGGCCCTGTCCTCATAGAAGGTGATCTTCCCACCTC
CAATCTGTTCGCGGTGAGCCTCAATAATATCGTTATCCTCCATGTCCAAATCTTCAGGGGCCTGATCAGC
TTGAATTCTAATACCGTCGTACAAGAATCTTAAGGAGTCCATTTCCTTACCCTGTCTTTTAGCGAACGCT
TCCATCAGCCTTCTTAAAGGAGTGGTCTTTTTGATCTTGAAGAAGATCTCTGAAGATCCATCGGACACCT
TTAAATTGATGTGAGTCTCAGGCTTGACTTCTGGCTTGACCTCTGGCTTAGCTTCTTGATTGACTTCTGA
GTCCTGCAGGGACCCGTGATGATGATGGTGATGACCCATGGTATATCTCCTTCTTAAAGTTAAACAAAAT
TATTTCTAGAGGGGAATTGTTATCCGCTCACAATTCCCCTA
